LOCUS       Exported 8323 bp ds-DNA circular SYN 13-MAY-2021
DEFINITION  3rd generation lentiviral gRNA plasmid targeting human FRK.
ACCESSION   .
VERSION     .
KEYWORDS    FRK gRNA (BRDN0001146590)
SOURCE      synthetic DNA construct
  ORGANISM  synthetic DNA construct
REFERENCE   1 (bases 1 to 8323)
  AUTHORS   Doench JG, Fusi N, Sullender M, Hegde M, Vaimberg EW, Donovan KF,
            Smith I, Tothova Z, Wilen C, Orchard R, Virgin HW, Listgarten J,
            Root DE
  TITLE     Optimized sgRNA design to maximize activity and minimize off-target
            effects of CRISPR-Cas9.
  JOURNAL   Nat Biotechnol. 2016 Jan 18. doi: 10.1038/nbt.3437.
  PUBMED    26780180
REFERENCE   2 (bases 1 to 8323)
  AUTHORS   .
  TITLE     Direct Submission
  JOURNAL   Exported May 13, 2021 from SnapGene Server 1.1.58
            http://www.snapgene.com
FEATURES             Location/Qualifiers
     source          1..8323
                     /organism="synthetic DNA construct"
                     /mol_type="other DNA"
     promoter        87..1265
                     /label=EF-1-alpha promoter
                     /note="strong constitutive promoter for human elongation
                     factor EF-1-alpha"
     intron          318..1256
                     /label=EF-1-alpha intron A
                     /note="intron upstream of the start codon of human
                     EF-1-alpha"
     primer_bind     1213..1233
                     /label=EF1a-F
                     /note="Human elongation factor-1a promoter, forward primer"
     CDS             1278..1877
                     /codon_start=1
                     /gene="pac from Streptomyces alboniger"
                     /product="puromycin N-acetyltransferase"
                     /label=PuroR
                     /note="confers resistance to puromycin"
                     /translation="MTEYKPTVRLATRDDVPRAVRTLAAAFADYPATRHTVDPDRHIER
                     VTELQELFLTRVGLDIGKVWVADDGAAVAVWTTPESVEAGAVFAEIGPRMAELSGSRLA
                     AQQQMEGLLAPHRPKEPAWFLATVGVSPDHQGKGLGSAVVLPGVEAAERAGVPAFLETS
                     APRNLPFYERLGFTVTADVEVPEGPRTWCMTRKPGA"
     primer_bind     complement(1278..1297)
                     /label=Puro-R
                     /note="Puromycin resistance gene, reverse primer. Also
                     called puro-variant-R"
     primer_bind     1774..1794
                     /label=Puro-F
                     /note="Puromycin resistance gene, forward primer"
     misc_feature    1893..2481
                     /label=WPRE
                     /note="woodchuck hepatitis virus posttranscriptional
                     regulatory element"
     primer_bind     complement(1946..1966)
                     /label=WPRE-R
                     /note="WPRE, reverse primer"
     CDS             complement(2364..2375)
                     /codon_start=1
                     /product="Factor Xa recognition and cleavage site"
                     /label=Factor Xa site
                     /translation="IEGR"
     LTR             2553..2786
                     /label=3' LTR (Delta-U3)
                     /note="self-inactivating 3' long terminal repeat (LTR) from
                     HIV-1"
     polyA_signal    2864..2985
                     /label=SV40 poly(A) signal
                     /note="SV40 polyadenylation signal"
     primer_bind     complement(2901..2920)
                     /label=SV40pA-R
                     /note="SV40 polyA, reverse primer"
     primer_bind     2955..2974
                     /label=EBV-rev
                     /note="SV40 polyA terminator, reverse primer"
     rep_origin      3025..3160
                     /label=SV40 ori
                     /note="SV40 origin of replication"
     primer_bind     3087..3106
                     /label=SV40pro-F
                     /note="SV40 promoter/origin, forward primer"
     primer_bind     complement(3180..3199)
                     /label=T7
                     /note="T7 promoter, forward primer"
     promoter        complement(3181..3199)
                     /label=T7 promoter
                     /note="promoter for bacteriophage T7 RNA polymerase"
     primer_bind     complement(3209..3226)
                     /label=M13 Forward
                     /note="In lacZ gene. Also called M13-F20 or M13 (-21)
                     Forward"
     primer_bind     complement(3209..3225)
                     /label=M13 fwd
                     /note="common sequencing primer, one of multiple similar
                     variants"
     primer_bind     complement(3218..3240)
                     /label=M13/pUC Forward
                     /note="In lacZ gene"
     rep_origin      3367..3822
                     /direction=RIGHT
                     /label=f1 ori
                     /note="f1 bacteriophage origin of replication; arrow
                     indicates direction of (+) strand synthesis"
     primer_bind     complement(3454..3473)
                     /label=F1ori-R
                     /note="F1 origin, reverse primer"
     primer_bind     3664..3685
                     /label=F1ori-F
                     /note="F1 origin, forward primer"
     promoter        3848..3952
                     /gene="bla"
                     /label=AmpR promoter
     CDS             3953..4813
                     /codon_start=1
                     /gene="bla"
                     /product="beta-lactamase"
                     /label=AmpR
                     /note="confers resistance to ampicillin, carbenicillin, and
                     related antibiotics"
                     /translation="MSIQHFRVALIPFFAAFCLPVFAHPETLVKVKDAEDQLGARVGYI
                     ELDLNSGKILESFRPEERFPMMSTFKVLLCGAVLSRIDAGQEQLGRRIHYSQNDLVEYS
                     PVTEKHLTDGMTVRELCSAAITMSDNTAANLLLTTIGGPKELTAFLHNMGDHVTRLDRW
                     EPELNEAIPNDERDTTMPVAMATTLRKLLTGELLTLASRQQLIDWMEADKVAGPLLRSA
                     LPAGWFIADKSGAGERGSRGIIAALGPDGKPSRIVVIYTTGSQATMDERNRQIAEIGAS
                     LIKHW"
     primer_bind     complement(4171..4190)
                     /label=Amp-R
                     /note="Ampicillin resistance gene, reverse primer"
     rep_origin      4984..5572
                     /direction=RIGHT
                     /label=ori
                     /note="high-copy-number ColE1/pMB1/pBR322/pUC origin of
                     replication"
     primer_bind     5473..5492
                     /label=pBR322ori-F
                     /note="pBR322 origin, forward primer"
     primer_bind     5726..5743
                     /label=L4440
                     /note="L4440 vector, forward primer"
     protein_bind    5860..5881
                     /label=CAP binding site
                     /bound_moiety="E. coli catabolite activator protein"
                     /note="CAP binding activates transcription in the presence
                     of cAMP."
     promoter        5896..5926
                     /label=lac promoter
                     /note="promoter for the E. coli lac operon"
     protein_bind    5934..5950
                     /label=lac operator
                     /bound_moiety="lac repressor encoded by lacI"
                     /note="The lac repressor binds to the lac operator to
                     inhibit transcription in E. coli. This inhibition can be
                     relieved by adding lactose or
                     isopropyl-beta-D-thiogalactopyranoside (IPTG)."
     primer_bind     5939..5961
                     /label=M13/pUC Reverse
                     /note="In lacZ gene"
     primer_bind     5958..5974
                     /label=M13 rev
                     /note="common sequencing primer, one of multiple similar
                     variants"
     primer_bind     5958..5974
                     /label=M13 Reverse
                     /note="In lacZ gene. Also called M13-rev"
     primer_bind     5993..6013
                     /label=T3
                     /note="T3 promoter, forward primer"
     promoter        5995..6013
                     /label=T3 promoter
                     /note="promoter for bacteriophage T3 RNA polymerase"
     promoter        6041..6267
                     /label=RSV promoter
                     /note="Rous sarcoma virus enhancer/promoter"
     LTR             6268..6448
                     /label=5' LTR (truncated)
                     /note="truncated 5' long terminal repeat (LTR) from HIV-1"
     misc_feature    6495..6620
                     /label=HIV-1 Psi
                     /note="packaging signal of human immunodeficiency virus
                     type 1"
     misc_feature    7113..7346
                     /label=RRE
                     /note="The Rev response element (RRE) of HIV-1 allows for
                     Rev-dependent mRNA export from the nucleus to the
                     cytoplasm."
     CDS             7531..7575
                     /codon_start=1
                     /product="antigenic peptide corresponding to amino acids
                     655 to 669 of the HIV envelope protein gp41 (Lutje Hulsik
                     et al., 2013)"
                     /label=gp41 peptide
                     /note="recognized by the 2H10 single-chain llama nanobody"
                     /translation="KNEQELLELDKWASL"
     promoter        7753..7993
                     /label=U6 promoter
                     /note="RNA polymerase III promoter for human U6 snRNA"
     primer_bind     7753..7773
                     /label=hU6-F
                     /note="Human U6 promoter, forward primer"
     primer_bind     7924..7943
                     /label=LKO.1 5'
                     /note="Human U6 promoter, forward primer"
     misc_RNA        8023..8098
                     /label=gRNA scaffold
                     /note="guide RNA scaffold for the Streptococcus pyogenes
                     CRISPR/Cas9 system"
     misc_feature    8154..8271
                     /label=cPPT/CTS
                     /note="central polypurine tract and central termination
                     sequence of HIV-1"
ORIGIN
        1 cccgggtgca aagatggata aagttttaaa cagagaggaa tctttgcagc taatggacct
       61 tctaggtctt gaaaggagtg ggaattggct ccggtgcccg tcagtgggca gagcgcacat
      121 cgcccacagt ccccgagaag ttggggggag gggtcggcaa ttgatccggt gcctagagaa
      181 ggtggcgcgg ggtaaactgg gaaagtgatg tcgtgtactg gctccgcctt tttcccgagg
      241 gtgggggaga accgtatata agtgcagtag tcgccgtgaa cgttcttttt cgcaacgggt
      301 ttgccgccag aacacaggta agtgccgtgt gtggttcccg cgggcctggc ctctttacgg
      361 gttatggccc ttgcgtgcct tgaattactt ccacctggct gcagtacgtg attcttgatc
      421 ccgagcttcg ggttggaagt gggtgggaga gttcgaggcc ttgcgcttaa ggagcccctt
      481 cgcctcgtgc ttgagttgag gcctggcctg ggcgctgggg ccgccgcgtg cgaatctggt
      541 ggcaccttcg cgcctgtctc gctgctttcg ataagtctct agccatttaa aatttttgat
      601 gacctgctgc gacgcttttt ttctggcaag atagtcttgt aaatgcgggc caagatctgc
      661 acactggtat ttcggttttt ggggccgcgg gcggcgacgg ggcccgtgcg tcccagcgca
      721 catgttcggc gaggcggggc ctgcgagcgc ggccaccgag aatcggacgg gggtagtctc
      781 aagctggccg gcctgctctg gtgcctggcc tcgcgccgcc gtgtatcgcc ccgccctggg
      841 cggcaaggct ggcccggtcg gcaccagttg cgtgagcgga aagatggccg cttcccggcc
      901 ctgctgcagg gagctcaaaa tggaggacgc ggcgctcggg agagcgggcg ggtgagtcac
      961 ccacacaaag gaaaagggcc tttccgtcct cagccgtcgc ttcatgtgac tccacggagt
     1021 accgggcgcc gtccaggcac ctcgattagt tctcgagctt ttggagtacg tcgtctttag
     1081 gttgggggga ggggttttat gcgatggagt ttccccacac tgagtgggtg gagactgaag
     1141 ttaggccagc ttggcacttg atgtaattct ccttggaatt tgcccttttt gagtttggat
     1201 cttggttcat tctcaagcct cagacagtgg ttcaaagttt ttttcttcca tttcaggtgt
     1261 cgtgacgtac ggccaccatg accgagtaca agcccacggt gcgcctcgcc acccgcgacg
     1321 acgtccccag ggccgtacgc accctcgccg ccgcgttcgc cgactacccc gccacgcgcc
     1381 acaccgtcga tccggaccgc cacatcgagc gggtcaccga gctgcaagaa ctcttcctca
     1441 cgcgcgtcgg gctcgacatc ggcaaggtgt gggtcgcgga cgacggcgcc gccgtggcgg
     1501 tctggaccac gccggagagc gtcgaagcgg gggcggtgtt cgccgagatc ggcccgcgca
     1561 tggccgagtt gagcggttcc cggctggccg cgcagcaaca gatggaaggc ctcctggcgc
     1621 cgcaccggcc caaggagccc gcgtggttcc tggccaccgt cggagtctcg cccgaccacc
     1681 agggcaaggg tctgggcagc gccgtcgtgc tccccggagt ggaggcggcc gagcgcgccg
     1741 gggtgcccgc cttcctggag acctccgcgc cccgcaacct ccccttctac gagcggctcg
     1801 gcttcaccgt caccgccgac gtcgaggtgc ccgaaggacc gcgcacctgg tgcatgaccc
     1861 gcaagcccgg tgcctgaacg cgttaagtcg acaatcaacc tctggattac aaaatttgtg
     1921 aaagattgac tggtattctt aactatgttg ctccttttac gctatgtgga tacgctgctt
     1981 taatgccttt gtatcatgct attgcttccc gtatggcttt cattttctcc tccttgtata
     2041 aatcctggtt gctgtctctt tatgaggagt tgtggcccgt tgtcaggcaa cgtggcgtgg
     2101 tgtgcactgt gtttgctgac gcaaccccca ctggttgggg cattgccacc acctgtcagc
     2161 tcctttccgg gactttcgct ttccccctcc ctattgccac ggcggaactc atcgccgcct
     2221 gccttgcccg ctgctggaca ggggctcggc tgttgggcac tgacaattcc gtggtgttgt
     2281 cggggaaatc atcgtccttt ccttggctgc tcgcctgtgt tgccacctgg attctgcgcg
     2341 ggacgtcctt ctgctacgtc ccttcggccc tcaatccagc ggaccttcct tcccgcggcc
     2401 tgctgccggc tctgcggcct cttccgcgtc ttcgccttcg ccctcagacg agtcggatct
     2461 ccctttgggc cgcctccccg cgtcgacttt aagaccaatg acttacaagg cagctgtaga
     2521 tcttagccac tttttaaaag aaaagggggg actggaaggg ctaattcact cccaacgaag
     2581 acaagatctg ctttttgctt gtactgggtc tctctggtta gaccagatct gagcctggga
     2641 gctctctggc taactaggga acccactgct taagcctcaa taaagcttgc cttgagtgct
     2701 tcaagtagtg tgtgcccgtc tgttgtgtga ctctggtaac tagagatccc tcagaccctt
     2761 ttagtcagtg tggaaaatct ctagcagtac gtatagtagt tcatgtcatc ttattattca
     2821 gtatttataa cttgcaaaga aatgaatatc agagagtgag aggaacttgt ttattgcagc
     2881 ttataatggt tacaaataaa gcaatagcat cacaaatttc acaaataaag catttttttc
     2941 actgcattct agttgtggtt tgtccaaact catcaatgta tcttatcatg tctggctcta
     3001 gctatcccgc ccctaactcc gcccatcccg cccctaactc cgcccagttc cgcccattct
     3061 ccgccccatg gctgactaat tttttttatt tatgcagagg ccgaggccgc ctcggcctct
     3121 gagctattcc agaagtagtg aggaggcttt tttggaggcc tagggacgta cccaattcgc
     3181 cctatagtga gtcgtattac gcgcgctcac tggccgtcgt tttacaacgt cgtgactggg
     3241 aaaaccctgg cgttacccaa cttaatcgcc ttgcagcaca tccccctttc gccagctggc
     3301 gtaatagcga agaggcccgc accgatcgcc cttcccaaca gttgcgcagc ctgaatggcg
     3361 aatgggnnnn nnnnnnnnnn nnnnnnnnnn nnnnnnnnnn nnnnnnnnnn nnnnnnnnnn
     3421 nnnnnnnnnn nnnnnnnnnn nnnnnnnnnn nnnnnnnnnn nnnnnnnnnn nnnnnnnnnn
     3481 nnnnnnnnnn cnnnnnnnnn nnnnnnnnnn nnnnnnnnnn nnnnnnnnnn nnnnnnnnnn
     3541 nnnnnnnnnn nnnnnnnnnn nnnnnnnnnn nnnnnnnnnn nnannnnnnn nnnnnnnnnn
     3601 nnnnnnnnnn nnnnnnnnnn nnnnnnnnnn nncctttgac gttggagtcc acgttcttta
     3661 atagtggact cttgttccaa actggaacaa cactcaaccc tatctcggtc tattcttttg
     3721 atttataagg gattttgccg atttcggcct attggttaaa aaatgagctg atttaacaaa
     3781 aatttaacgc gaattttaac aaaatattaa cgcttacaat ttaggtggca cttttcgggg
     3841 aaatgtgcgc ggaaccccta tttgtttatt tttctaaata cattcaaata tgtatccgct
     3901 catgagacaa taaccctgat aaatgcttca ataatattga aaaaggaaga gtatgagtat
     3961 tcaacatttc cgtgtcgccc ttattccctt ttttgcggca ttttgccttc ctgtttttgc
     4021 tcacccagaa acgctggtga aagtaaaaga tgctgaagat cagttgggtg cacgagtggg
     4081 ttacatcgaa ctggatctca acagcggtaa gatccttgag agttttcgcc ccgaagaacg
     4141 ttttccaatg atgagcactt ttaaagttct gctatgtggc gcggtattat cccgtattga
     4201 cgccgggcaa gagcaactcg gtcgccgcat acactattct cagaatgact tggttgagta
     4261 ctcaccagtc acagaaaagc atcttacgga tggcatgaca gtaagagaat tatgcagtgc
     4321 tgccataacc atgagtgata acactgcggc caacttactt ctgacaacga tcggaggacc
     4381 gaaggagcta accgcttttt tgcacaacat gggggatcat gtaactcgcc ttgatcgttg
     4441 ggaaccggag ctgaatgaag ccataccaaa cgacgagcgt gacaccacga tgcctgtagc
     4501 aatggcaaca acgttgcgca aactattaac tggcgaacta cttactctag cttcccggca
     4561 acaattaata gactggatgg aggcggataa agttgcagga ccacttctgc gctcggccct
     4621 tccggctggc tggtttattg ctgataaatc tggagccggt gagcgtgggt ctcgcggtat
     4681 cattgcagca ctggggccag atggtaagcc ctcccgtatc gtagttatct acacgacggg
     4741 gagtcaggca actatggatg aacgaaatag acagatcgct gagataggtg cctcactgat
     4801 taagcattgg taactgtcag accaagttta ctcatatata ctttagattg atttaaaact
     4861 tcatttttaa tttaaaagga tctaggtgaa gatccttttt gataatctca tgaccaaaat
     4921 cccttaacgt gagttttcgt tccactgagc gtcagacccc gtagaaaaga tcaaaggatc
     4981 ttcttgagat cctttttttc tgcgcgtaat ctgctgcttg caaacaaaaa aaccaccgct
     5041 accagcggtg gtttgtttgc cggatcaaga gctaccaact ctttttccga aggtaactgg
     5101 cttcagcaga gcgcagatac caaatactgt tcttctagtg tagccgtagt taggccacca
     5161 cttcaagaac tctgtagcac cgcctacata cctcgctctg ctaatcctgt taccagtggc
     5221 tgctgccagt ggcgataagt cgtgtcttac cgggttggac tcaagacgat agttaccgga
     5281 taaggcgcag cggtcgggct gaacgggggg ttcgtgcaca cagcccagct tggagcgaac
     5341 gacctacacc gaactgagat acctacagcg tgagctatga gaaagcgcca cgcttcccga
     5401 agggagaaag gcggacaggt atccggtaag cggcagggtc ggaacaggag agcgcacgag
     5461 ggagcttcca gggggaaacg cctggtatct ttatagtcct gtcgggtttc gccacctctg
     5521 acttgagcgt cgatttttgt gatgctcgtc aggggggcgg agcctatgga aaaacgccag
     5581 caacgcggcc tttttacggt tcctggcctt ttgctggcct tttgctcaca tgttctttcc
     5641 tgcgttatcc cctgattctg tggataaccg tattaccgcc tttgagtgag ctgataccgc
     5701 tcgccgcagc cgaacgaccg agcgcagcga gtcagtgagc gaggaagcgg aagagcgccc
     5761 aatacgcaaa ccgcctctcc ccgcgcgttg gccgattcat taatgcagct ggcacgacag
     5821 gtttcccgac tggaaagcgg gcagtgagcg caacgcaatt aatgtgagtt agctcactca
     5881 ttaggcaccc caggctttac actttatgct tccggctcgt atgttgtgtg gaattgtgag
     5941 cggataacaa tttcacacag gaaacagcta tgaccatgat tacgccaagc gcgcaattaa
     6001 ccctcactaa agggaacaaa agctggagct gcaagcttaa tgtagtctta tgcaatactc
     6061 ttgtagtctt gcaacatggt aacgatgagt tagcaacatg ccttacaagg agagaaaaag
     6121 caccgtgcat gccgattggt ggaagtaagg tggtacgatc gtgccttatt aggaaggcaa
     6181 cagacgggtc tgacatggat tggacgaacc actgaattgc cgcattgcag agatattgta
     6241 tttaagtgcc tagctcgata cataaacggg tctctctggt tagaccagat ctgagcctgg
     6301 gagctctctg gctaactagg gaacccactg cttaagcctc aataaagctt gccttgagtg
     6361 cttcaagtag tgtgtgcccg tctgttgtgt gactctggta actagagatc cctcagaccc
     6421 ttttagtcag tgtggaaaat ctctagcagt ggcgcccgaa cagggacttg aaagcgaaag
     6481 ggaaaccaga ggagctctct cgacgcagga ctcggcttgc tgaagcgcgc acggcaagag
     6541 gcgaggggcg gcgactggtg agtacgccaa aaattttgac tagcggaggc tagaaggaga
     6601 gagatgggtg cgagagcgtc agtattaagc gggggagaat tagatcgcga tgggaaaaaa
     6661 ttcggttaag gccaggggga aagaaaaaat ataaattaaa acatatagta tgggcaagca
     6721 gggagctaga acgattcgca gttaatcctg gcctgttaga aacatcagaa ggctgtagac
     6781 aaatactggg acagctacaa ccatcccttc agacaggatc agaagaactt agatcattat
     6841 ataatacagt agcaaccctc tattgtgtgc atcaaaggat agagataaaa gacaccaagg
     6901 aagctttaga caagatagag gaagagcaaa acaaaagtaa gaccaccgca cagcaagcgg
     6961 ccgctgatct tcagacctgg aggaggagat atgagggaca attggagaag tgaattatat
     7021 aaatataaag tagtaaaaat tgaaccatta ggagtagcac ccaccaaggc aaagagaaga
     7081 gtggtgcaga gagaaaaaag agcagtggga ataggagctt tgttccttgg gttcttggga
     7141 gcagcaggaa gcactatggg cgcagcgtca atgacgctga cggtacaggc cagacaatta
     7201 ttgtctggta tagtgcagca gcagaacaat ttgctgaggg ctattgaggc gcaacagcat
     7261 ctgttgcaac tcacagtctg gggcatcaag cagctccagg caagaatcct ggctgtggaa
     7321 agatacctaa aggatcaaca gctcctgggg atttggggtt gctctggaaa actcatttgc
     7381 accactgctg tgccttggaa tgctagttgg agtaataaat ctctggaaca gatttggaat
     7441 cacacgacct ggatggagtg ggacagagaa attaacaatt acacaagctt aatacactcc
     7501 ttaattgaag aatcgcaaaa ccagcaagaa aagaatgaac aagaattatt ggaattagat
     7561 aaatgggcaa gtttgtggaa ttggtttaac ataacaaatt ggctgtggta tataaaatta
     7621 ttcataatga tagtaggagg cttggtaggt ttaagaatag tttttgctgt actttctata
     7681 gtgaatagag ttaggcaggg atattcacca ttatcgtttc agacccacct cccaaccccg
     7741 aggggaccca gagagggcct atttcccatg attccttcat atttgcatat acgatacaag
     7801 gctgttagag agataattag aattaatttg actgtaaaca caaagatatt agtacaaaat
     7861 acgtgacgta gaaagtaata atttcttggg tagtttgcag ttttaaaatt atgttttaaa
     7921 atggactatc atatgcttac cgtaacttga aagtatttcg atttcttggc tttatatatc
     7981 ttgtggaaag gacgaaacac cgagttgcgg tctatctccc atgttttaga gctagaaata
     8041 gcaagttaaa ataaggctag tccgttatca acttgaaaaa gtggcaccga gtcggtgctt
     8101 ttttaagctt ggcgtaacta gatcttgaga caaatggcag tattcatcca caattttaaa
     8161 agaaaagggg ggattggggg gtacagtgca ggggaaagaa tagtagacat aatagcaaca
     8221 gacatacaaa ctaaagaatt acaaaaacaa attacaaaaa ttcaaaattt tcgggtttat
     8281 tacagggaca gcagagatcc actttggcgc cggctcgagg ggg
//
