[The description below was written by a language model from this plasmid's Addgene catalogue record and the feature table of its GenBank file.]
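Description:
FRK gRNA (BRDN0001146590) is a third-generation lentiviral guide RNA plasmid built on the lentiGuide-Puro backbone, designed to direct Streptococcus pyogenes Cas9 to the human FRK gene (also known as GTK, PTK5 or RAK), which encodes a tyrosine kinase. The 8.3 kb circular plasmid is propagated in E. coli through a high-copy ColE1/pUC-type origin with ampicillin selection from the bla gene. It also carries an f1 origin and an SV40 origin and poly(A) signal in the backbone, along with residual lac, T7 and T3 promoter elements.

The lentiviral transfer cassette begins with an RSV promoter fused to a truncated HIV-1 5' LTR, which makes genomic RNA production Tat-independent. It is followed by the Psi packaging signal, the RRE for Rev-dependent nuclear export, and ends in a self-inactivating Delta-U3 3' LTR. Within this unit, a human U6 RNA polymerase III promoter drives the FRK-specific spacer joined to the S. pyogenes gRNA scaffold, followed by a cPPT/CTS element that aids nuclear import of the viral genome. Downstream, the EF-1-alpha promoter with its intron A expresses puromycin N-acetyltransferase, allowing puromycin selection of transduced mammalian cells, and a WPRE enhances transcript expression.

The plasmid does not encode Cas9, so it must be used with a separate Cas9 expression vector or in cells that already express Cas9. The guide was designed against the FRK reference transcript and belongs to a human kinome gRNA collection, supporting knockout of FRK in individual or library-based experiments.
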