Addgene plasmid #76242: FRK gRNA (BRDN0001146590)
Purpose: 3rd generation lentiviral gRNA plasmid targeting human FRK
Depositing lab: John Doench & David Root. Depositing organization: Broad Institute. Publication: Optimized sgRNA design to maximize activity and minimize off-target effects of CRISPR-Cas9. Doench JG, Fusi N, Sullender M, Hegde M, Vaimberg EW, Donovan KF, Smith I, Tothova Z, Wilen C, Orchard R, Virgin HW, Listgarten J, Root DE. Nat Biotechnol. 2016 Jan 18. doi: 10.1038/nbt.3437. PubMed 26780180.
Backbone
  Vector backbone: lentiGuide-Puro
  Backbone manufacturer: Zhang Lab (Addgene plasmid # 52963)
  Vector type: Mammalian Expression, Lentiviral, CRISPR
  Selectable markers: Puromycin
Growth in bacteria
  Bacterial resistance: Ampicillin, 100 μg/mL
  Growth temperature: 37°C
  Growth strain: DH5alpha
  Copy number: High Copy
Gene/Insert
  Gene/Insert name: FRK (alt names: FRK; NM_002031.2)
  gRNA/shRNA sequence: AGTTGCGGTCTATCTCCCAT
  Species: H. sapiens (human)
  Entrez Gene: FRK (a.k.a. GTK, PTK5, RAK)
  Promoter: hU6
  Cloning method: Unknown
  Sequencing primers: 5′ U6-F; 3′ pS2-R
Terms and licenses: Academic/Nonprofit Terms; Industry Terms: Not Available to Industry
Depositor comments: The gRNA was designed to target the following Genbank reference sequence(s): NM_002031.2. Note that this plasmid does NOT contain Cas9. It should be used in conjunction with lentiCas9-Blast (Addgene #52962) or otherwise with cell lines already expressing Cas9. Browse the full kinome gRNA library at http://www.addgene.org/pooled-library/broadgpp-human-kinome/ or visit http://www.broadinstitute.org/rnai/public/ for detailed protocols and information.
How to cite: FRK gRNA (BRDN0001146590) was a gift from John Doench & David Root (Addgene plasmid # 76242 ; http://n2t.net/addgene:76242 ; RRID:Addgene_76242)
