>Addgene plasmid #76242 | FRK gRNA (BRDN0001146590) | depositor partial sequence | sequence record 143702 | Target Sequence
AGTTGCGGTCTATCTCCCAT
