>Addgene plasmid #76242 | FRK gRNA (BRDN0001146590) | addgene partial sequence | sequence record 185459 | hU6-F
CGTAGAAAGTAATAATTTCTTGGGTAGTTTGCAGTTTTAAAATTATGTTTTAAAATGGACTATCATATGC
TTACCGTAACTTGAAAGTATTTCGATTTCTTGGCTTTATATATCTTGTGGAAAGGACGAAACACCGAGTT
GCGGTCTATCTCCCATGTTTTAGAGCTAGAAATAGCAAGTTAAAATAAGGCTAGTCCGTTATCAACTTGA
AAAAGTGGCACCGAGTCGGTGCTTTTTTAAGCTTGGCGTAACTAGATCTTGAGACAAATGGCAGTATTCA
TCCACAATTTTAAAAGAAAAGGGGGGATTGGGGGGTACAGTGCAGGGGAAAGAATAGTAGACATAATAGC
AACAGACATACAAACTAAAGAATTACAAAAACAAATTACAAAAATTCAAAATTTTCGGGTTTATTACAGG
GACAGCAGAGATCCACTTTGGCGCCGGCTCGAGGGGGCCCGGGTGCAAAGATGGATAAAGTTTTAAACAG
AGAGGAATCTTTGCAGCTAATGGACCTTCTAGGTCTTGAAAGGAGTGGGAATTGGCTCCGGTGCCCGTCA
GTGGGCAGAG
